>Addgene plasmid #112658 | p415 GFP-Glo3 | addgene full sequence | sequence record 256088 | Addgene NGS Result
TTATTTTTTGCTTTTTCTCTTGAGGTCACATGATCGCAAAATGGCAAATGGCACGTGAAGCTGTCGATAT
TGGGGAACTGTGGTGGTTGGCAAATGACTAATTAAGTTAGTCAAGGCGCCATCCTCATGAAAACTGTGTA
ACATAATAACCGAAGTGTCGAAAAGGTGGCACCTTGTCCAATTGAACACGCTCGATGAAAAAAATAAGAT
ATATATAAGGTTAAGTAAAGCGTCTGTTAGAAAGGAAGTTTTTCCTTTTTCTTGCTCTCTTGTCTTTTCA
TCTACTATTTCCTTCGTGTAATACAGGGTCGTCAGATACATAGATACAATTCTATTACCCCCATCCATAC
TCTAGAGCATGTCCAAGGGTGAAGAGCTATTTACTGGGGTTGTACCCATTTTGGTAGAACTGGACGGAGA
TGTAAACGGACATAAATTCTCTGTTAGAGGTGAGGGCGAAGGCGATGCCACCAATGGTAAATTGACTCTG
AAGTTTATATGCACTACGGGTAAATTACCTGTTCCTTGGCCAACCCTAGTAACAACTTTGACATATGGTG
TTCAATGTTTCTCAAGATACCCAGACCATATGAAAAGGCATGATTTCTTTAAAAGTGCTATGCCAGAAGG
CTACGTGCAAGAGAGAACTATCTCCTTTAAGGATGACGGTACGTATAAAACACGAGCAGAAGTGAAATTC
GAAGGGGATACACTAGTTAATCGCATCGAATTAAAGGGTATAGACTTTAAGGAAGATGGTAATATTCTCG
GCCATAAACTTGAGTATAATTTCAACTCGCATAATGTGTACATTACAGCTGACAAACAAAAGAACGGAAT
TAAAGCGAATTTTAAAATCAGGCACAACGTCGAAGATGGGTCTGTTCAACTTGCCGATCATTATCAGCAA
AACACCCCTATTGGTGATGGTCCAGTCTTGTTACCTGATAATCACTACTTAAGCACACAGTCGAGATTAT
CCAAAGATCCAAACGAAAAGAGAGACCACATGGTCTTGTTAGAATTTGTTACTGCTGCTGGTATTACCCA
TGGTATGGATGAATTGTACAAAGGCGGCGGCAGCGCCGCCGCCGGCGGCGGCAGCCGCGGATCCGCGATG
AGTAACGATGAAGGAGAAACATTTGCCACGGAACAGACTACTCAACAAGTCTTTCAGAAGCTAGGTAGCA
ACATGGAAAATCGAGTTTGTTTTGATTGTGGTAACAAGAATCCTACTTGGACTTCGGTACCTTTTGGTGT
GATGCTGTGTATTCAATGCTCTGCTGTGCATAGAAACATGGGTGTTCATATCACCTTTGTAAAGTCTTCT
ACATTAGATAAATGGACAATTAACAATTTAAGAAGGTTTAAGTTGGGCGGGAACCATAAGGCTCGTGATT
TTTTCTTAAAGAACAATGGGAAACAGCTACTAAATACAGCAAATGTTGACGCGAAAACAAAATATACGAG
CCCTGTTGCTAAGAAATATAAGATACATCTCGACAAGAAGGTTCAAAAGGATATGGAGTTATACCCATCA
GAATTAGTCTTGAACGGTCAAGATTCTTCGGACTCACCGTTGGACACCGATTCAGACGCTTCCAGGTCGA
CTTCCAAAGAAAATAGTGTTGACGATTTTTTCTCTAATTGGCAAAAACCAAGCTCCAATTCCAGTTCTAA
ACTCAATGTAAATACAGGCTCTCTCGCCCCAAAAAACAACACCACAGGCAGCACACCCAAGACCACTGTC
ACTAAAACGAGAAGTTCCATCTTAACGGCTAGCAGAAAGAAACCGGTATTAAACTCGCAAGATAAAAAGA
AACATTCAATTTTGTCTTCGTCAAGAAAGCCCACTAGACTAACCGCAAAGAAAGTCGACAAATCACAGGC
AGAAGACTTGTTTGATCAATTTAAAAAAGAGGCTCAACAAGAAAAGGAGGACGAGTTCACTAATTCGTCT
TCTAGCACCAAAATTAGACAAAATGATTACGATTCCCAATTTATGAATAACAGTAAAGGCAACAATAATA
ACAGTATAGATGATATTAATACCCAGCCTGATGAATTCAATGATTTTTTAAATGACACTTCAAACAGCTT
CGACACAACTAGAAAAGAACAGCAAGATACTTTAACACCCAAGTTTGCCAAATTGGGATTTGGTATGACC
ATGAATGACGCCAATGATTTGGCAAAGCAACAAAAAGAATCTCAGAAAATAGCTCAGGGACCAAGATATA
CGGGCAGAATCGCGGAAAGGTACGGCACACAAAAAGCTATATCATCTGATCAATTATTTGGTCGTGGCTC
ATTTGATGAAGCAGCAAACAGGGAAGCGCATGACAAGTTGAAAACATTTGACAATGCTACATCAATTTCC
TCTTCTTCATACTTTGGAGAAGATAAAGAAGTGGATGAATTTGGTAATCCCATCAATAGTAGTGGAAGTG
GAGCAGGGAATTTTGATGGCCGTAATTCTAATAACGGTTTCATCGATTTTAATGCCTCCGCAGATGATGA
ATTGCAGATGTTGAGAGACGTTGTAGAACAGGGTGCTGAAAAACTCGGTAGTTATTTAAGGGACTACTTA
AGAAAATAATCCCCCCGGGCTGCAGGAATTCGATATCAAGCTTATCGATACCGTCGACCTCGAGTCATGT
AATTAGTTATGTCACGCTTACATTCACGCCCTCCCCCCACATCCGCTCTAACCGAAAAGGAAGGAGTTAG
ACAACCTGAAGTCTAGGTCCCTATTTATTTTTTTATAGTTATGTTAGTATTAAGAACGTTATTTATATTT
CAAATTTTTCTTTTTTTTCTGTACAGACGCGTGTACGCATGTAACATTATACTGAAAACCTTGCTTGAGA
AGGTTTTGGGACGCTCGAAGGCTTTAATTTGCGGCCGGTACCCAATTCGCCCTATAGTGAGTCGTATTAC
GCGCGCTCACTGGCCGTCGTTTTACAACGTCGTGACTGGGAAAACCCTGGCGTTACCCAACTTAATCGCC
TTGCAGCACATCCCCCTTTCGCCAGCTGGCGTAATAGCGAAGAGGCCCGCACCGATCGCCCTTCCCAACA
GTTGCGCAGCCTGAATGGCGAATGG
[124 nt withheld, positions 3106-3229]
C
[91 nt withheld, positions 3231-3321]
A
[49 nt withheld, positions 3323-3371]
CCTTTGACGTTGGAGTCCACGTTCTTT
[37 nt withheld, positions 3399-3435]
ACCCTATCTCGGTCTATTCTTTTGATTTATAAGGGATTTTGCCGATTTCGGCCTATTGGTTAAAAAATGA
GCTGATTTAACAAAAATTTAACGCGAATTTTAACAAAATATTAACGCTTACAATTTCCTGATGCGGTATT
TTCTCCTTACGCATCTGTGCGGTATTTCACACCGCATATCGACCGGTCGAGGAGAACTTCTAGTATATCT
ACATACCTAATATTATTGCCTTATTAAAAATGGAATCCCAACAATTACATCAAAATCCACATTCTCTTCA
AAATCAATTGTCCTGTACTTCCTTGTTCATGTGTGTTCAAAAACGTTATATTTATAGGATAATTATACTC
TATTTCTCAACAAGTAATTGGTTGTTTGGCCGAGCGGTCTAAGGCGCCTGATTCAAGAAATATCTTGACC
GCAGTTAACTGTGGGAATACTCAGGTATCGTAAGATGCAAGAGTTCGAATCTCTTAGCAACCATTATTTT
TTTCCTCAACATAACGAGAACACACAGGGGCGCTATCGCACAGAATCAAATTCGATGACTGGAAATTTTT
TGTTAATTTCAGAGGTCGCCTGACGCATATACCTTTTTCAACTGAAAAATTGGGAGAAAAAGGAAAGGTG
AGAGCGCCGGAACCGGCTTTTCATATAGAATAGAGAAGCGTTCATGACTAAATGCTTGCATCACAATACT
TGAAGTTGACAATATTATTTAAGGACCTATTGTTTTTTCCAATAGGTGGTTAGCAATCGTCTTACTTTCT
AACTTTTCTTACCTTTTACATTTCAGCAATATATATATATATATTTCAAGGATATACCATTCTAATGTCT
GCCCCTAAGAAGATCGTCGTTTTGCCAGGTGACCACGTTGGTCAAGAAATCACAGCCGAAGCCATTAAGG
TTCTTAAAGCTATTTCTGATGTTCGTTCCAATGTCAAGTTCGATTTCGAAAATCATTTAATTGGTGGTGC
TGCTATCGATGCTACAGGTGTTCCACTTCCAGATGAGGCGCTGGAAGCCTCCAAGAAGGCTGATGCCGTT
TTGTTAGGTGCTGTGGGTGGTCCTAAATGGGGTACCGGTAGTGTTAGACCTGAACAAGGTTTACTAAAAA
TCCGTAAAGAACTTCAATTGTACGCCAACTTAAGACCATGTAACTTTGCATCCGACTCTCTTTTAGACTT
ATCTCCAATCAAGCCACAATTTGCTAAAGGTACTGACTTCGTTGTTGTCAGAGAATTAGTGGGAGGTATT
TACTTTGGTAAGAGAAAGGAAGACGATGGTGATGGTGTCGCTTGGGATAGTGAACAATACACCGTTCCAG
AAGTGCAAAGAATCACAAGAATGGCCGCTTTCATGGCCCTACAACATGAGCCACCATTGCCTATTTGGTC
CTTGGATAAAGCTAATGTTTTGGCCTCTTCAAGATTATGGAGAAAAACTGTGGAGGAAACCATCAAGAAC
GAATTCCCTACATTGAAGGTTCAACATCAATTGATTGATTCTGCCGCCATGATCCTAGTTAAGAACCCAA
CCCACCTAAATGGTATTATAATCACCAGCAACATGTTTGGTGATATCATCTCCGATGAAGCCTCCGTTAT
CCCAGGTTCCTTGGGTTTGTTGCCATCTGCGTCCTTGGCCTCTTTGCCAGACAAGAACACCGCATTTGGT
TTGTACGAACCATGCCACGGTTCTGCTCCAGATTTGCCAAAGAATAAGGTCAACCCTATCGCCACTATCT
TGTCTGCTGCAATGATGTTGAAATTGTCATTGAACTTGCCTGAAGAAGGTAAGGCCATTGAAGATGCAGT
TAAAAAGGTTTTGGATGCAGGTATCAGAACTGGTGATTTAGGTGGTTCCAACAGTACCACCGAAGTCGGT
GATGCTGTCGCCGAAGAAGTTAAGAAAATCCTTGCTTAAAAAGATTCTCTTTTTTTATGATATTTGTACA
TAAACTTTATAAATGAAATTCATAATAGAAACGACACGAAATTACAAAATGGAATATGTTCATAGGGTAG
ACGAAACTATATACGCAATCTACATACATTTATCAAGAAGGAGAAAAAGGAGGATGTAAAGGAATACAGG
TAAGCAAATTGATACTAATGGCTCAACGTGATAAGGAAAAAGAATTGCACTTTAACATTAATATTGACAA
GGAGGAGGGCACCACACAAAAAGTTAGGTGTAACAGAAAATCATGAAACTATGATTCCTAATTTATATAT
TGGAGGATTTTCTCTAAAAAAAAAAAAATACAACAAATAAAAAACACTCAATGACCTGACCATTTGATGG
AGTTTAAGTCAATACCTTCTTGAACCATTTCCCATAATGGTGAAAGTTCCCTCAAGAATTTTACTCTGTC
AGAAACGGCCTTAACGACGTAGTCGATATGGTGCACTCTCAGTACAATCTGCTCTGATGCCGCATAGTTA
AGCCAGCCCCGACACCCGCCAACACCCGCTGACGCGCCCTGACGGGCTTGTCTGCTCCCGGCATCCGCTT
ACAGACAAGCTGTGACCGTCTCCGGGAGCTGCATGTGTCAGAGGTTTTCACCGTCATCACCGAAACGCGC
GAGACGAAAGGGCCTCGTGATACGCCTATTTTTATAGGTTAATGTCATGATAATAATGGTTTCTTAGGAC
GGATCGCTTGCCTGTAACTTACACGCGCCTCGTATCTTTTAATGATGGAATAATTTGGGAATTTACTCTG
TGTTTATTTATTTTTATGTTTTGTATTTGGATTTTAGAAAGTAAATAAAGAAGGTAGAAGAGTTACGGAA
TGAAGAAAAAAAAATAAACAAAGGTTTAAAAAATTTCAACAAAAAGCGTACTTTACATATATATTTATTA
GACAAGAAAAGCAGATTAAATAGATATACATTCGATTAACGATAAGTAAAATGTAAAATCACAGGATTTT
CGTGTGTGGTCTTCTACACAGACAAGATGAAACAATTCGGCATTAATACCTGAGAGCAGGAAGAGCAAGA
TAAAAGGTAGTATTTGTTGGCGATCCCCCTAGAGTCTTTTACATCTTCGGAAAACAAAAACTATTTTTTC
TTTAATTTCTTTTTTTACTTTCTATTTTTAATTTATATATTTATATTAAAAAATTTAAATTATAATTATT
TTTATAGCACGTGATGAAAAGGACCCAGGTGGCACTTTTCGGGGAAATGTGCGCGGAACCCCTATTTGTT
TATTTTTCTAAATACATTCAAATATGTATCCGCTCATGAGACAATAACCCTGATAAATGCTTCAATAATA
TTGAAAAAGGAAGAGTATGAGTATTCAACATTTCCGTGTCGCCCTTATTCCCTTTTTTGCGGCATTTTGC
CTTCCTGTTTTTGCTCACCCAGAAACGCTGGTGAAAGTAAAAGATGCTGAAGATCAGTTGGGTGCACGAG
TGGGTTACATCGAACTGGATCTCAACAGCGGTAAGATCCTTGAGAGTTTTCGCCCCGAAGAACGTTTTCC
AATGATGAGCACTTTTAAAGTTCTGCTATGTGGCGCGGTATTATCCCGTATTGACGCCGGGCAAGAGCAA
CTCGGTCGCCGCATACACTATTCTCAGAATGACTTGGTTGAGTACTCACCAGTCACAGAAAAGCATCTTA
CGGATGGCATGACAGTAAGAGAATTATGCAGTGCTGCCATAACCATGAGTGATAACACTGCGGCCAACTT
ACTTCTGACAACGATCGGAGGACCGAAGGAGCTAACCGCTTTTTTGCACAACATGGGGGATCATGTAACT
CGCCTTGATCGTTGGGAACCGGAGCTGAATGAAGCCATACCAAACGACGAGCGTGACACCACGATGCCTG
TAGCAATGGCAACAACGTTGCGCAAACTATTAACTGGCGAACTACTTACTCTAGCTTCCCGGCAACAATT
AATAGACTGGATGGAGGCGGATAAAGTTGCAGGACCACTTCTGCGCTCGGCCCTTCCGGCTGGCTGGTTT
ATTGCTGATAAATCTGGAGCCGGTGAGCGTGGGTCTCGCGGTATCATTGCAGCACTGGGGCCAGATGGTA
AGCCCTCCCGTATCGTAGTTATCTACACGACGGGGAGTCAGGCAACTATGGATGAACGAAATAGACAGAT
CGCTGAGATAGGTGCCTCACTGATTAAGCATTGGTAACTGTCAGACCAAGTTTACTCATATATACTTTAG
ATTGATTTAAAACTTCATTTTTAATTTAAAAGGATCTAGGTGAAGATCCTTTTTGATAATCTCATGACCA
AAATCCCTTAACGTGAGTTTTCGTTCCACTGAGCGTCAGACCCCGTAGAAAAGATCAAAGGATCTTCTTG
AGATCCTTTTTTTCTGCGCGTAATCTGCTGCTTGCAAACAAAAAAACCACCGCTACCAGCGGTGGTTTGT
TTGCCGGATCAAGAGCTACCAACTCTTTTTCCGAAGGTAACTGGCTTCAGCAGAGCGCAGATACCAAATA
CTGTTCTTCTAGTGTAGCCGTAGTTAGGCCACCACTTCAAGAACTCTGTAGCACCGCCTACATACCTCGC
TCTGCTAATCCTGTTACCAGTGGCTGCTGCCAGTGGCGATAAGTCGTGTCTTACCGGGTTGGACTCAAGA
CGATAGTTACCGGATAAGGCGCAGCGGTCGGGCTGAACGGGGGGTTCGTGCACACAGCCCAGCTTGGAGC
GAACGACCTACACCGAACTGAGATACCTACAGCGTGAGCTATGAGAAAGCGCCACGCTTCCCGAAGGGAG
AAAGGCGGACAGGTATCCGGTAAGCGGCAGGGTCGGAACAGGAGAGCGCACGAGGGAGCTTCCAGGGGGA
AACGCCTGGTATCTTTATAGTCCTGTCGGGTTTCGCCACCTCTGACTTGAGCGTCGATTTTTGTGATGCT
CGTCAGGGGGGCGGAGCCTATGGAAAAACGCCAGCAACGCGGCCTTTTTACGGTTCCTGGCCTTTTGCTG
GCCTTTTGCTCACATGTTCTTTCCTGCGTTATCCCCTGATTCTGTGGATAACCGTATTACCGCCTTTGAG
TGAGCTGATACCGCTCGCCGCAGCCGAACGACCGAGCGCAGCGAGTCAGTGAGCGAGGAAGCGGAAGAGC
GCCCAATACGCAAACCGCCTCTCCCCGCGCGTTGGCCGATTCATTAATGCAGCTGGCACGACAGGTTTCC
CGACTGGAAAGCGGGCAGTGAGCGCAACGCAATTAATGTGAGTTAGCTCACTCATTAGGCACCCCAGGCT
TTACACTTTATGCTTCCGGCTCGTATGTTGTGTGGAATTGTGAGCGGATAACAATTTCACACAGGAAACA
GCTATGACCATGATTACGCCAAGCGCGCAATTAACCCTCACTAAAGGGAACAAAAGCTGGAGCTCCGGAT
GCAAGGGTTCGAATCCCTTAGCTCTCA
Features (pLannotate 1.2.2; 24 found; start..end, strand, type, name):
      1..350     +  promoter       MET17 promoter: S. cerevisiae MET17; expression is repressed by methionine; MET15; MET25
    359..1072    +  CDS            Superfolder GFP: Superfolder GFP is a basic (constitutively fluorescent) green fluorescent protein published in 2005, derived from Aequorea victoria. It is reported to be a very rapidly-maturing weak dimer.
   1118..2596    +  CDS            GLO3: GLO3_YEAST - Experimental evidence at protein level: Swiss-Prot protein existence level 1. GTPase-activating protein for the ADP ribosylation factor (ARF) family. Involved in retrograde vesicular transport from the Golgi to the endoplasmic reticulum. From Saccharomyces cerevisiae (strain ATCC 204508 / S288c) (Baker's yeast).
   2602..2654    +  misc_feature   MCS (fragment): pBluescript multiple cloning site
   2655..2902    +  terminator     CYC1 terminator: S. cerevisiae CYC1; transcription terminator for CYC1
   2921..2939    -  promoter       T7 promoter: promoter for bacteriophage T7 RNA polymerase
   2947..3102    +  CDS            lacZα (fragment): LacZα fragment of β-galactosidase; lacZ fragment
   3106..3534    +  rep_origin     f1 ori (sequence partly withheld): f1 bacteriophage origin of replication; arrow indicates direction of (+) strand synthesis
   3562..3614    -  misc_feature   bom (fragment): basis of mobility region from pBR322
   3645..3722    +  CDS            YO192_YEAST (fragment): Experimental evidence at protein level: Swiss-Prot protein existence level 1. From Saccharomyces cerevisiae (strain ATCC 204508 / S288c) (Baker's yeast).
   3862..4269    +  promoter       LEU2 promoter: S. cerevisiae LEU2
   4270..5364    +  CDS            LEU2: 3-isopropylmalate dehydrogenase, required for leucine biosynthesis; S. cerevisiae LEU2; yeast auxotrophic marker
   5726..5842    -  CDS            NFS1 (fragment): NFS1_YEAST - Also known as SPL1 From Saccharomyces cerevisiae (strain ATCC 204508 / S288c) (Baker's yeast).
   5841..5891    -  misc_feature   bom (fragment): basis of mobility region from pBR322
   5993..6028    -  CDS            rop (fragment): Rop protein, which maintains plasmids at low copy number; rop
   6097..6600    -  misc_feature   CEN/ARS: S. cerevisiae CEN6 centromere fused to an autonomously replicating sequence
   6637..6741    +  promoter       AmpR promoter: bla
   6742..7602    +  CDS            AmpR: β-lactamase; bla; confers resistance to ampicillin, carbenicillin, and related antibiotics
   7773..8361    +  rep_origin     ori: high-copy-number ColE1/pMB1/pBR322/pUC origin of replication
   8544..8636    +  CDS            lacI (fragment): lac repressor; lacI; The lac repressor binds to the lac operator to inhibit transcription in E. coli. This inhibition can be relieved by adding lactose or isopropyl-β-D-thiogalactopyranoside (IPTG).
   8649..8670    +  protein_bind   CAP binding site: CAP binding activates transcription in the presence of cAMP. E. coli catabolite activator protein
   8685..8715    +  promoter       lac promoter: promoter for the E. coli lac operon
   8723..8739    +  protein_bind   lac operator: The lac repressor binds to the lac operator to inhibit transcription in E. coli. This inhibition can be relieved by adding lactose or isopropyl-β-D-thiogalactopyranoside (IPTG). lac repressor encoded by lacI
   8784..8802    +  promoter       T3 promoter: promoter for bacteriophage T3 RNA polymerase
