[The description below was written by a language model from this plasmid's Addgene catalogue record and pLannotate feature annotations shown in this document.]
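Description:
p415 GFP-Glo3 is a yeast–E. coli shuttle plasmid for expressing a fluorescently tagged COPI regulator in Saccharomyces cerevisiae. It is built on the p415 Met25 backbone, a centromeric vector carrying a CEN6/ARS element that gives stable, low-copy maintenance in yeast, together with the LEU2 gene and its own promoter for selection by leucine prototrophy in leu2 strains. In bacteria it replicates from a high-copy ColE1/pUC-type origin and is selected with ampicillin through the β-lactamase gene. The sequenced plasmid is about 8.9 kb. It retains pBluescript-derived remnants typical of this vector family, including an f1 origin, lacZα and lac promoter/operator elements, and flanking T3 and T7 promoters. Short annotated fragments of rop, bom, lacI and neighbouring yeast genes appear to be backbone carry-over rather than functional parts.

The expression cassette consists of the MET17 (MET25) promoter, which is repressed by methionine and so allows expression to be tuned through the methionine content of the medium. It drives superfolder GFP joined through a short linker region to the N-terminus of full-length Glo3 (YER122C), and the cassette ends with the CYC1 terminator. The roughly 2.2 kb fusion was inserted between XbaI and XmaI sites, both of which are preserved. Glo3 is an ARF GTPase-activating protein involved in retrograde Golgi-to-ER vesicular transport. The associated study dissected ArfGAP function within the budding yeast COPI coat, so the construct is suited to live-cell localisation of Glo3 and possibly to functional or complementation experiments with the tagged protein, although the record states its purpose only as expression in S. cerevisiae.
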