Addgene plasmid #112658: p415 GFP-Glo3
Purpose: Expression S.cerevisiae
Depositing lab: Blanche Schwappach. Depositing organization: Universitaetsmedizin Goettingen. Publication: Dissection of GTPase-activating proteins reveals functional asymmetry in the COPI coat of budding yeast. Arakel EC, Huranova M, Estrada AF, Rau EM, Spang A, Schwappach B. J Cell Sci. 2019 Aug 29;132(16). pii: jcs.232124. doi: 10.1242/jcs.232124. PubMed 31331965.
Backbone
  Vector backbone: P415 Met25
  Vector type: Yeast Expression
  Selectable markers: LEU2
Growth in bacteria
  Bacterial resistance: Ampicillin, 100 μg/mL
  Growth temperature: 37°C
  Growth strain: DH5alpha
  Copy number: Unknown
Gene/Insert
  Gene/Insert name: sfGFP-Glo3 (alt name: YER122C)
  Species: S. cerevisiae (budding yeast)
  Insert size (bp): 2241
  Promoter: Met25
  Tag / fusion protein: sfGFP (N terminal on insert)
  Cloning method: Restriction Enzyme; 5′ cloning site Xba1 (not destroyed); 3′ cloning site Xma1 (not destroyed)
  Sequencing primers: 5′ GGCACCTTGTCCAATTGAACACGCTCGATG; 3′ TTTTCAGTATAATGTTACATGCGTACACGC
Terms and licenses: Academic/Nonprofit Terms; Industry Terms: Not Available to Industry
How to cite: p415 GFP-Glo3 was a gift from Blanche Schwappach (Addgene plasmid # 112658 ; http://n2t.net/addgene:112658 ; RRID:Addgene_112658)
